>Addgene plasmid #243748 | pBR322-sgRNA-pvc18-20-Pdp1_NTD-Cre | addgene full sequence | sequence record 487001 | Addgene NGS Result
ACGGGTGCGCATGATCGTGCTCCTGTCGTTGAGGACCCGGCTAGGCTGGCGGGGTTGCCTTACTGGTTAG
CAGAATGAATCACCGATACGCGAGCGAACGTGAAGCGACTGCTGCTGCAAAACGTCTGCGACCTGAGCAA
CAACATGAATGGTCTTCGGTTTCCGTGTTTCGTAAAGTCTGGAAACGCGGAAGTCAGCGCCCTGCACCAT
TATGTTCCGGATCTGCATCGCAGGATGCTGCTGGCTACCCTGTGGAACACCTACATCTGTATTAACGAAG
CGCTGGCATTGACCCTGAGTGATTTTTCTCTGGTCCCGCCGCATCCATACCGCCAGTTGTTTACCCTCAC
AACGTTCCAGTAACCGGGCATGTTCATCATCAGTAACCCGTATCGTGAGCATCCTCTCTCGTTTCATCGG
TATCATTACCCCCATGAACAGAAATCCCCCTTACACGGAGGCATCAGTGACCAAACAGGAAAAAACCGCC
CTTAACATGGCCCGCTTTATCAGAAGCCAGACATTAACGCTTCTGGAGAAACTCAACGAGCTGGACGCGG
ATGAACAGGCAGACATCTGTGAATCGCTTCACGACCACGCTGATGAGCTTTACCGCAGCTGCCTCGCGCG
TTTCGGTGATGACGGTGAAAACCTCTGACACATGCAGCTCCCGGAGACGGTCACAGCTTGTCTGTAAGCG
GATGCCGGGAGCAGACAAGCCCGTCAGGGCGCGTCAGCGGGTGTTGGCGGGTGTCGGGGCGCAGCCATGA
CCCAGTCACGTAGCGATAGCGGAGTGTATACTGGCTTAACTATGCGGCATCAGAGCAGATTGTACTGAGA
GTGCACCATATGCGGTGTGAAATACCGCACAGATGCGTAAGGAGAAAATACCGCATCAGGCGCTCTTCCG
CTTCCTCGCTCACTGACTCGCTGCGCTCGGTCGTTCGGCTGCGGCGAGCGGTATCAGCTCACTCAAAGGC
GGTAATACGGTTATCCACAGAATCAGGGGATAACGCAGGAAAGAACATGTGAGCAAAAGGCCAGCAAAAG
GCCAGGAACCGTAAAAAGGCCGCGTTGCTGGCGTTTTTCCATAGGCTCCGCCCCCCTGACGAGCATCACA
AAAATCGACGCTCAAGTCAGAGGTGGCGAAACCCGACAGGACTATAAAGATACCAGGCGTTTCCCCCTGG
AAGCTCCCTCGTGCGCTCTCCTGTTCCGACCCTGCCGCTTACCGGATACCTGTCCGCCTTTCTCCCTTCG
GGAAGCGTGGCGCTTTCTCATAGCTCACGCTGTAGGTATCTCAGTTCGGTGTAGGTCGTTCGCTCCAAGC
TGGGCTGTGTGCACGAACCCCCCGTTCAGCCCGACCGCTGCGCCTTATCCGGTAACTATCGTCTTGAGTC
CAACCCGGTAAGACACGACTTATCGCCACTGGCAGCAGCCACTGGTAACAGGATTAGCAGAGCGAGGTAT
GTAGGCGGTGCTACAGAGTTCTTGAAGTGGTGGCCTAACTACGGCTACACTAGAAGGACAGTATTTGGTA
TCTGCGCTCTGCTGAAGCCAGTTACCTTCGGAAAAAGAGTTGGTAGCTCTTGATCCGGCAAACAAACCAC
CGCTGGTAGCGGTGGTTTTTTTGTTTGCAAGCAGCAGATTACGCGCAGAAAAAAAGGATCTCAAGAAGAT
CCTTTGATCTTTTCTACGGGGTCTGACGCTCAGTGGAACGAAAACTCACGTTAAGGGATTTTGGTCATGA
GATTATCAAAAAGGATCTTCACCTAGATCCTTTTAAATTAAAAATGAAGTTTTAAATCAATCTAAAGTAT
ATATGAGTAAACTTGGTCTGACAGTTACCAATGCTTAATCAGTGAGGCACCTATCTCAGCGATCTGTCTA
TTTCGTTCATCCATAGTTGCCTGACTCCCCGTCGTGTAGATAACTACGATACGGGAGGGCTTACCATCTG
GCCCCAGTGCTGCAATGATACCGCGAGACCCACGCTCACCGGCTCCAGATTTATCAGCAATAAACCAGCC
AGCCGGAAGGGCCGAGCGCAGAAGTGGTCCTGCAACTTTATCCGCCTCCATCCAGTCTATTAATTGTTGC
CGGGAAGCTAGAGTAAGTAGTTCGCCAGTTAATAGTTTGCGCAACGTTGTTGCCATTGCTGCAGGCATCG
TGGTGTCACGCTCGTCGTTTGGTATGGCTTCATTCAGCTCCGGTTCCCAACGATCAAGGCGAGTTACATG
ATCCCCCATGTTGTGCAAAAAAGCGGTTAGCTCCTTCGGTCCTCCGATCGTTGTCAGAAGTAAGTTGGCC
GCAGTGTTATCACTCATGGTTATGGCAGCACTGCATAATTCTCTTACTGTCATGCCATCCGTAAGATGCT
TTTCTGTGACTGGTGAGTACTCAACCAAGTCATTCTGAGAATAGTGTATGCGGCGACCGAGTTGCTCTTG
CCCGGCGTCAACACGGGATAATACCGCGCCACATAGCAGAACTTTAAAAGTGCTCATCATTGGAAAACGT
TCTTCGGGGCGAAAACTCTCAAGGATCTTACCGCTGTTGAGATCCAGTTCGATGTAACCCACTCGTGCAC
CCAACTGATCTTCAGCATCTTTTACTTTCACCAGCGTTTCTGGGTGAGCAAAAACAGGAAGGCAAAATGC
CGCAAAAAAGGGAATAAGGGCGACACGGAAATGTTGAATACTCATACTCTTCCTTTTTCAATATTATTGA
AGCATTTATCAGGGTTATTGTCTCATGAGCGGATACATATTTGAATGTATTTAGAAAAATAAACAAATAG
GGGTTCCGCGCACATTTCCCCGAAAAGTGCCACCTGACGTCTAAGAAACCCCTCTTGACAGCTAGCTCAG
TCCTAGGTATAATGCTAGCGGTGAGTGAGTGTGTGCGTGGTTTGAGAGCTAGGGCCCTGAAGAAGGGCCC
TAGCAAGTTCAAATAAGGCTAGTCCGTTATCAACTTGGGCCCTGAAGAAGGGCCCAAGTGGCACCGAGTC
GGTGCTTTTTTTCCGAAAAAAAAACCCCGCCCCTGACAGGGCGGGGTTTTTTTTAATTAACGTATCACGA
GGCCCTTTCGTCTTCAAGAATTCTCATGTTTGACAGCTTATCATCGATAAGCTTTAATGCGGTAGTTTAT
CACAGTTAAATTGCTAACGCAGTCAGGCACCGTGTATGAAATCTAACAATGCGCTCATCGTCATCCTCGG
CACCGTCACCCTGGATGCTGTAGGCATAGGCTTGGTTATGCCGGTACTGCCGGGCCTCTTGCGGGATATC
GTCCATTCCGACAGCATCGCCAGTCACTATGGCGTGCTGCTAGCGCTATATGCGTTGATGCAATTTCTAT
GCGCACCCGTTCTCGGAGCACTGTCCGACCGCTTTGGCCGCCGCCCAGTCCTGCTCGCTTCGCTACTTGG
AGCCACTATCGACTACGCGATCATGGCGACCACACCCGTCCTGTGGATCCATTTTTTTAATTAAATAAAG
GAATTAATATTGATTTGATAGAGCATGTAATCAATAACTTCTATGAAAATGTTGAAAAACAATACACGGA
AACACTTAACTTACAATTAAATTGTTAAAGGAGATGATGATAAGAATGGTCAGTCACCAGATAAAATGAT
CTCTGGTCAATTTTAGGAAAGCTGAAAAAACCTGACCAAATGCGTCGTAAATTCTATGCTTAGAAAGACT
CGGTGCCAGTGTAATACCTAAGATATGGTTTTTATTTCCATATCTGTTCGAAAACTTAGAAATAACAAGT
TCAACAATAACCAGGGACTTTAAATATGCCTAGATATGCTAATTATCAGATAAACCCCAAACAGAATATT
AAAAATTCACATGGGAAATCTTCATCGTCAGATTTTTCTAGTGGGTACCTTTCATTCTCAAATAATTCGC
TTGATGACCCTTTTATTCGGCAGCAAGTTAAGAGAGAATTTATTTGGGAGGGACATATGAAGGAGATTGA
AGAAGCTTCAAGATTAGGTGGCTCTGGTGGTGGCGGTTCTGGCGGCGGTGGTTCTGGCGGTGATTATAAG
GACGATGACGATAAGGATCCCAAGAAAAAGCGCAAGGTATCCAATTTACTGACCGTACACCAAAATTTGC
CTGCATTACCGGTCGATGCAACGAGTGATGAGGTTCGCAAGAACCTGATGGACATGTTCAGGGATCGCCA
GGCGTTTTCTGAGCATACCTGGAAAATGCTTCAGTCCGTTTGCCGGTCGTGGGCGGCATGGTGCAAGTTG
AATAACCGGAAATGGTTTCCCGCAGAACCTGAAGATGTTCGCGATTATCTTCTATATCTTCAGGCGCGCG
GTCTGGCAGTAAAAACTATCCAGCAACATTTGGGCCAGCTAAACATGCTTCATCGTCGGTCCGGGCTGCC
ACGACCAAGTGACAGCAATGCTGTTTCACTGGTTATGCGGCGGATCCGAAAAGAAAACGTTGATGCCGGT
GAACGTGCAAAACAGGCTCTAGCGTTCGAACGCACTGATTTCGACCAGGTTCGTTCACTCATGGAAAATA
GCGATCGCTGCCAGGATATACGTAATCTGGCATTTCTGGGGATTGCTTATAACACCCTGTTACGTATAGC
CGAAATTGCCAGGATCAGGGTTAAAGATATCTCACGTACTGACGGTGGGAGAATGTTAATCCATATTGGC
AGAACGAAAACGCTGGTTAGCACCGCTGGTGTAGAGAAGGCACTTAGCCTGGGGGTAACTAAACTGGTCG
AGCGATGGATTTCCGTCTCTGGTGTAGCTGATGATCCGAATAACTACCTGTTTTGCCGGGTCAGAAAAAA
TGGTGTTGCCGCGCCATCTGCCACCAGCCAGCTATCAACTCGCGCCCTGGAAGGGATTTTTGAAGCAACT
CATCGATTGATTTACGGCGCTAAGGATGACTCTGGTCAGAGATACCTGGCCTGGTCTGGACACAGTGCCC
GTGTCGGAGCCGCGCGAGATATGGCCCGCGCTGGAGTTTCAATACCGGAGATCATGCAAGCTGGTGGCTG
GACCAATGTAAATATTGTCATGAACTATATCCGTAACCTGGATAGTGAAACAGGGGCAATGGTGCGCCTG
CTGGAAGATGGCGATTAATATGGATTTTCATGTCATCAGGAGAATATTCAAAATTCTGTGTCACACAAAA
TATTTTACAGCGTAATCACACCATTAAGAGGGGCATCAAAATAAATGGTTAACTGGGACAATGTTGAATT
TCATTTTTATAAGGCATTGTCCGTATTATCCACCATCCAGATCAACGGATTCAGATGGTGTAAAGAAAGC
ATATAGCTGGTAGGTAAAATTAAGAAGTGTAGTTTTATAAAGTATTAATGGAGAACGATGAATTTAAAGT
AAATGGAGGAAGGTTAGTTTCACTATCAAATTACAGGACCAAAAATATGGAGTATTCCATCTTCTTTGGT
GAATTAAGTCTTGAAGACTTCAACAAATATTGCCTGGAACTATGGGCCTGTGAATGGTATTGGAGTATCA
TTTATAACGACTATTTCGATAGGAAATTTAAAGTCTTGTTGAAAATGACTAATCGTCTAAAAGTATGTCT
GGAGAAATAGGTTTAATCTCTATATTTAACGGTTTTATTTTCATCTATTTACTAATGGTAAATTTTTTTA
CTCTTTGAATATATTGGTGAGTTTGTTATCCCCATTAGTTACCAGGGTATTATTAATGAGTGAAATTCAA
TTTTATTGATATTAAAGTCAAATTTACAAATGATGACTTTATTATTTTTTATTTATTAATTTTAAATTAT
TTTTTGTTAATCTTTACTATAAATGAATTTTTTGCTTGCATGGACTTGATTTTTTTATATATAACATTGA
CAAATATTAATTCATATATATGATTGTTATAGTGAGTTATTTAATTGATTCGACTAACAATTTCATTGTA
ATTTTTCAAGATAGCAGTCAATTGCTATAACAAGCATCTTTCTCGTCAAAGGAAAATGTGTATGGCCTAT
AAGCAGCAACTTGAAAGATGAAGGATATAATGATGATTAACTTAACGGAGAGTAGATATTAGAAGTAGTA
GAAGGACAATTTAAGACTTTATACCCATTAAAACAAAGGGGTAAAATAATGATGTTTGATGAAAATTTAG
AATGTGTTAATCACGAAATTATCAATGAAAAATTAGATACGAAAATTCACCTTGCTAATCCTTATGCCTT
TTGGGGGGGAAGGGTAAATGAGAATATAAATGGGTTAATTAAACAACATTCTTTAAGAGGAACTGACTTT
AATAAAATTTTTAACCGGAAGATAAATTTTTTTGTAAATGGAATAAATAATTGCCCCCGAAAAACTCGGA
ATATAAAACCCCCTAATTAATTATTTAAAGGAATAAGAGTTTATTTGCTCGTAGAGTAATTATGTTCCAT
TAATATGCTAAATTGCTCAGTAAAGTTATTAACTTTTTTTCAACGCCAGTGAATAAGTCTGTTTTATTAA
ATAAGGAGTTCAGGTGTTTATTTCAAAAGAATTATCAAGCTTTATTGCTGTAGCTAAAAATAAATCAATA
AATAAAGCAACAACGGAACTTTTTATTACACAGTCACCGATTTGCCGAAGCTTAAAAAAACTGGAATTTT
CATTAGGTGTAAAACTCTTTGTAAGAAAAAGCCAGGGATTGGCTTTAACAGAAGAAGGAGAATGCTTATA
TAATAAAGTTTTGTCAATTTGTGAACGGCTTCAAGAAATAGAAGGTGACTACAAGAATGAAAAATCAACA
TACAATGATCTATATCAAAAAAATATATGAGGTTCTAATATAATAATCGGTTCTAGATAACTAAAGTCAT
CTATTACCAATATCTGTATACTCAGTGAAAGTTTTGTCTTCTAGGTAAGTTTTCATAATAGTGACATACC
TTATTTTTTCATCTGGGTGTCTCTCATCCTGAAGAATGGGTGATATAGTTGAAATAACTCAGTTCGTTTT
GTGGTTTACGATTTTTGGCGGATCACAAAAATAGGGCTGAGTCCCTTCAAGTGAGTTTTGAAATATACAA
TTATACCCTTCATCCTTTAAGTTGTTGCTTTGTTGGCTGTTTTCATTCACCTCAGTCACATAGTTATCTA
TGCTCCTGAGGATTCGTTCACTTGCCGTCGTGCTGCAACTCGAAATCTATTGGGTATATATGTAATTTTC
ATATTCTGTTTCATTTTAACGGTATTATTTAAATATTTATATTTAGAACATTAGGTTATTAGAATAGATA
ATTTTAGGTAAATGTAATTAATTCAACCATCACGGAGAGTTTATCAGTCGACCGATGCCCTTGAGAGCCT
TCAACCCAGTCAGCTCCTTCCGGTGGGCGCGGGGCATGACTATCGTCGCCGCACTTATGACTGTCTTCTT
TATCATGCAACTCGTAGGACAGGTGCCGGCAGCGCTCTGGGTCATTTTCGGCGAGGACCGCTTTCGCTGG
AGCGCGACGATGATCGGCCTGTCGCTTGCGGTATTCGGAATCTTGCACGCCCTCGCTCAAGCCTTCGTCA
CTGGTCCCGCCACCAAACGTTTCGGCGAGAAGCAGGCCATTATCGCCGGCATGGCGGCCGACGCGCTGGG
CTACGTCTTGCTGGCGTTCGCGACGCGAGGCTGGATGGCCTTCCCCATTATGATTCTTCTCGCTTCCGGC
GGCATCGGGATGCCCGCGTTGCAGGCCATGCTGTCCAGGCAGGTAGATGACGACCATCAGGGACAGCTTC
AAGGATCGCTCGCGGCTCTTACCAGCCTAACTTCGATCATTGGACCGCTGATCGTCACGGCGATTTATGC
CGCCTCGGCGAGCACATGGAACGGGTTGGCATGGATTGTAGGCGCCGCCCTATACCTTGTCTGCCTCCCC
GCGTTGCGTCGCGGTGCATGGAGCCGGGCCACCTCGACCTGAATGGAAGCCGGCGGCACCTCGCTAACGG
ATTCACCACTCCAAGAATTGGAGCCAATCAATTCTTGCGGAGAACTGTGAATGCGCAAACCAACCCTTGG
CAGAACATATCCATCGCGTCCGCCATCTCCAGCAGCCGCACGCGGCGCATCTCGGGCAGCGTTGGGTCCT
GGCC
Features (pLannotate 1.2.2; 15 found; start..end, strand, type, name):
     70..450     -  CDS            YPB1_ECOLX: Protein predicted: Swiss-Prot protein existence level 4. From Escherichia coli.
    467..658     +  CDS            rop: Rop protein, which maintains plasmids at low copy number; rop
    760..900     +  misc_feature   bom: basis of mobility region from pBR322
   1086..1674    -  rep_origin     ori: high-copy-number ColE1/pMB1/pBR322/pUC origin of replication
   1845..2705    -  CDS            AmpR: β-lactamase; bla; confers resistance to ampicillin, carbenicillin, and related antibiotics
   2706..2810    -  promoter       AmpR promoter: bla
   2855..2889    +  promoter       J23119 promoter: bacterial promoter (Registry of Standard Biological Parts BBa J23119)
   2922..2940    +  protein_bind   boxB: λ N peptide binding site consisting of an RNA hairpin within the N-utliization (nut) site of the λ bacteriophage transcript (Tan and Frankel, 1995) λN peptide
   2941..2977    +  misc_RNA       gRNA scaffold (fragment): guide RNA scaffold for the Streptococcus pyogenes CRISPR/Cas9 system
   2977..2995    +  protein_bind   boxB: λ N peptide binding site consisting of an RNA hairpin within the N-utliization (nut) site of the λ bacteriophage transcript (Tan and Frankel, 1995) λN peptide
   2996..3015    +  misc_RNA       gRNA scaffold (fragment): guide RNA scaffold for the Streptococcus pyogenes CRISPR/Cas9 system
   3110..3138    +  promoter       tet promoter: E. coli promoter for tetracycline efflux protein gene
   3186..3480    +  CDS            TcR (fragment): tetracycline efflux protein; tet; confers resistance to tetracycline
   4100..5127    +  CDS            Cre (fragment): site-specific recombinase Cre is a site-specific recombinase from bacteriophage P1. Recombination occurs at loxP sequences.
   7327..7952    +  CDS            TcR (fragment): tetracycline efflux protein; tet; confers resistance to tetracycline
