[The description below was written by a language model from this plasmid's Addgene catalogue record and pLannotate feature annotations shown in this document.]
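Description:
pBR322-sgRNA-pvc18-20-Pdp1_NTD-Cre is a bacterial expression plasmid built on the pBR322 backbone. It supplies the cargo and regulatory portion of a Photorhabdus virulence cassette (PVC), a contractile "nanosyringe" particle that has been engineered for biomolecule delivery. The plasmid replicates from the ColE1/pMB1-type origin and retains the pBR322 rop gene and bom mobilisation region. Selection is by ampicillin through the bla gene and its native promoter. The tetracycline resistance gene appears only as two separated fragments flanking the insert, along with the tet promoter. This indicates that the synthetic cassette was placed within the tet locus, so tetracycline resistance should not be assumed to work. The catalogue lists the plasmid as high copy even though rop is present.

According to the record, the natural toxin cargos Pdp1 and Pnf have been deleted from the PVC cargo region, while pvc18–20 are retained. Cre recombinase is fused to the N-terminal domain of Pdp1, which acts as the packaging signal that loads the protein into the PVC tube. The automated annotation detects the Cre coding sequence but does not label pvc18–20 or the Pdp1 NTD, which presumably lie in the unannotated stretches around it. The promoter driving this region is not stated.

Upstream, a constitutive J23119 promoter drives a vegfa-targeting sgRNA. Its S. pyogenes Cas9 scaffold is interrupted by two boxB hairpins, the RNA elements bound by the λ N peptide, which would allow the guide to be recruited by a λN-fused protein. No such partner is encoded here. The plasmid is presumably co-expressed with a separate construct carrying the PVC structural genes to produce loaded particles, with Cre providing a recombination-based readout of delivery into target cells.
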