Addgene plasmid #243748: pBR322-sgRNA-pvc18-20-Pdp1_NTD-Cre
Purpose: PVC cargo/regulatory region - deleted toxin cargos (Pdp1/Pnf) - vegfa sgRNA - Cre loaded into the PVC tube via Pdp1 (NTD)
Depositing lab: Feng Zhang. Depositing organization: Broad Institute. Publication: Targeted delivery of diverse biomolecules with engineered bacterial nanosyringes. Kreitz J, Yang V, Friedrich MJ, Pham J, Macrae RK, Zhang F. Nat Biotechnol. 2025 Aug 12. doi: 10.1038/s41587-025-02774-x. PubMed 40796978.
Backbone
  Vector backbone: pBR322
  Vector type: Bacterial Expression
Growth in bacteria
  Bacterial resistance: Ampicillin, 100 μg/mL
  Growth temperature: 37°C
  Growth strain: NEB Stable
  Copy number: High Copy
Gene/Insert
  Gene/Insert name: vegfa sgRNA-pvc18-20-Pdp1_NTD-Cre
  Species: Synthetic
  Cloning method: Gibson Cloning
Terms and licenses: Academic/Nonprofit Terms; Industry Terms: Not Available to Industry
How to cite: pBR322-sgRNA-pvc18-20-Pdp1_NTD-Cre was a gift from Feng Zhang (Addgene plasmid # 243748 ; http://n2t.net/addgene:243748 ; RRID:Addgene_243748)
